>Addgene plasmid #215578 | pGAL4-DBD-HOXD4-AroPERFECT_shuffled2 | addgene full sequence | sequence record 437905 | Addgene NGS Result
CGTGCAATCCATCTTGTTCAATCATGCGAAACGATCCTCATCCTGTCTCTTGATCAGATCCGAAAATGGA
TATACAAGCTCCCGGGAGCTTTTTGCAAAAGCCTAGGCCTCCAAAAAAGCCTCCTCACTACTTCTGGAAT
AGCTCAGAGGCAGAGGCGGCCTCGGCCTCTGCATAAATAAAAAAAATTAGTCAGCCATGGGGCGGAGAAT
GGGCGGAACTGGGCGGAGTTAGGGGCGGGATGGGCGGAGTTAGGGGCGGGACTATGGTTGCTGACTAATT
GAGATGCATGCTTTGCATACTTCTGCCTGCTGGGGAGCCTGGGGACTTTCCACACCTGGTTGCTGACTAA
TTGAGATGCATGCTTTGCATACTTCTGCCTGCTGGGGAGCCTGGGGACTTTCCACACCCTAACTGACACA
CATTCCACAGAATTAATTCGCGTTAAATTTTTGTTAAATCAGCTCATTTTTTAACCAATAGGCCGAAATC
GGCAAAATCCCTTATAAATCAAAAGAATAGACCGAGATAGGGT
[37 nt withheld, positions 534-570]
AAAGAACGTGGACTCCAACGTCAAAGG
[49 nt withheld, positions 598-646]
T
[91 nt withheld, positions 648-738]
G
[124 nt withheld, positions 740-863]
GGGGATACCCCCTAGAGCCCCAGCTGGTTCTTTCCGCCTCAGAAGCCATAGAGCCCACCGCATCCCCAGC
ATGCCTGCTATTGTCTTCCCAATCCTCCCCCTTGCTGTCCTGCCCCACCCCACCCCCCAGAATAGAATGA
CACCTACTCAGACAATGCGATGCAATTTCCTCATTTTATTAGGAAAGGACAGTGGGAGTGGCACCTTCCA
GGGTCAAGGAAGGCACGGGGGAGGGGCAAACAACAGATGGCTGGCAACTAGAAGGCACAGTCGAGGCTGA
TCAGCGAGCTCTAGCATTTAGGTGACACTATAGAATAGGGCCCTCTAGACCTAACCTTTTCCTGGCTGCC
ATTGGCTGCTAGGGCCTGGGTGGCTATACCTACCTGGTGGTGGCTGGGAGTGGTAGGCCAACTTTCCCGC
GCTGGCTTGGTACTGCTCCCCACAGGGCTTGTCACCATACAGTGCTCCACCACCCTGCTTATCGTATTCT
TCCAATCCTCCCATAGGGGGATATGGTGACTGGCCAGGGCTGCCCTCGTAAGCATCTGGCGCAGCCACCC
CTTCGAACATCGGGGATGGGGGCCCTGGTACGAACACACCAGCTGCCGTTGGACCAGCGAATAAGGGCAC
CAGACCGTCGTCGGGGTAAGGACCCGGCATCTGCGGGCCGAGATAAGGGTTAGGGCACGCTTCCCTAGCA
AATCGCACCACGCCCTGCTTTGGTTTATATGGAGCCCCAGGCGCAGGCCCCATGATCGCCGATACAGTCA
ACTGTCTTTGACCTTTGTTACTACTCTCTTCCGATGATGATGTCGCACTTATTCTATGCTGTCTCAATGT
TAGAGGCATATCAGTCTCCACTGAAGCCAATCTATCTGTGACGGCATCTTTATTCACATTATCTTGTACA
AATAATCCTGTTAACAATGCTTTTATATCCTGTAAAGAATCCATTTTCAAAATCATGTCAAGGTCTTCTC
GAGGAAAAATCAGTAGAAATAGCTGTTCCAGTCTTTCTAGCCTTGATTCCACTTCTGTCAGATGTGCCCT
AGTCAGCGGAGACCTTTTGGTTTTGGGAGAGTAGCGACACTCCCAGTTGTTCTTCAGACACTTGGCGCAC
TTCGGTTTTTCTTTGGAGCACTTGAGCTTTTTAAGTCGGCAAATATCGCATGCTTGTTCGATAGAAGACA
GTAGCTTCATGAATTCCAGCACACTGGCGGCCGTTACTAGTGGATCCGAGCTCGGTACCAAGCTTGGGTC
TCCCTATAGTGAGTCGTATTAATTTCGATAAGCCAGTAAGCAGTGGGTTCTCTAGTTAGCCAGAGAGCTC
TGCTTATATAGACCTCCCACCGTACACGCCTACCGCCCATTTGCGTCAATGGGGCGGAGTTGTTACGACA
TTTTGGAAAGTCCCGTTGATTTTGGTGCCAAAACAAACTCCCATTGACGTCAATGGGGTGGAGACTTGGA
AATCCCCGTGAGTCAAACCGCTATCCACGCCCATTGATGTACTGCCAAAACCGCATCACCATGGTAATAG
CGATGACTAATACGTAGATGTACTGCCAAGTAGGAAAGTCCCATAAGGTCATGTACTGGGCATAATGCCA
GGCGGGCCATTTACCGTCATTGACGTCAATAGGGGGCGTACTTGGCATATGATACACTTGATGTACTGCC
AAGTGGGCAGTTTACCGTAAATACTCCACCCATTGACGTCAATGGAAAGTCCCTATTGGCGTTACTATGG
GAACATACGTCATTATTGACGTCAATGGGCGGGGGTCGTTGGGCGGTCAGCCAGGCGGGCCATTTACCGT
AAGTTATGTAACGCGGAACTCCATATATGGGCTATGAACTAATGACCCCGTAATTGATTACTATTAATAA
CTAGTCAATAATCAATGTCAACGCGTATATCTGGCCCGTACATCGCGAAGCAGCGCAAAACGCCTAACCC
TAAGCAGATTCTTCATGCAATTGTCGGTCAAGCCTTGCCTTGTTGTAGCTTAAATTTTGCTCGCGCACTA
CTCAGCGACCTCCAACACACAAGCAGGGAGCAGATACTGGCTTAACTATGCGGCATCAGAGCAGATTGTA
CTGAGAGTGCACCATAGGGGATCGGGAGATCTCCCGATCCGTCGACGTCAGGTGGCACTTTTCGGGGAAA
TGTGCGCGGAACCCCTATTTGTTTATTTTTCTAAATACATTCAAATATGTATCCGCTCATGAGACAATAA
CCCTGATAAATGCTTCAATAATATTGAAAAAGGAAGAGTATGAGTATTCAACATTTCCGTGTCGCCCTTA
TTCCCTTTTTTGCGGCATTTTGCCTTCCTGTTTTTGCTCACCCAGAAACGCTGGTGAAAGTAAAAGATGC
TGAAGATCAGTTGGGTGCACGAGTGGGTTACATCGAACTGGATCTCAACAGCGGTAAGATCCTTGAGAGT
TTTCGCCCCGAAGAACGTTTTCCAATGATGAGCACTTTTAAAGTTCTGCTATGTGGCGCGGTATTATCCC
GTATTGACGCCGGGCAAGAGCAACTCGGTCGCCGCATACACTATTCTCAGAATGACTTGGTTGAGTACTC
ACCAGTCACAGAAAAGCATCTTACGGATGGCATGACAGTAAGAGAATTATGCAGTGCTGCCATAACCATG
AGTGATAACACTGCGGCCAACTTACTTCTGACAACGATCGGAGGACCGAAGGAGCTAACCGCTTTTTTGC
ACAACATGGGGGATCATGTAACTCGCCTTGATCGTTGGGAACCGGAGCTGAATGAAGCCATACCAAACGA
CGAGCGTGACACCACGATGCCTGTAGCAATGGCAACAACGTTGCGCAAACTATTAACTGGCGAACTACTT
ACTCTAGCTTCCCGGCAACAATTAATAGACTGGATGGAGGCGGATAAAGTTGCAGGACCACTTCTGCGCT
CGGCCCTTCCGGCTGGCTGGTTTATTGCTGATAAATCTGGAGCCGGTGAGCGTGGGTCTCGCGGTATCAT
TGCAGCACTGGGGCCAGATGGTAAGCCCTCCCGTATCGTAGTTATCTACACGACGGGAAGTCAGGCAACT
ATGGATGAACGAAATAGACAGATCGCTGAGATAGGTGCCTCACTGATTAAGCATTGGTAACTGTCAGACC
AAGTTTACTCATATATACTTTAGATTGATTTAAAACTTCATTTTTAATTTAAAAGGATCTAGGTGAAGAT
CCTTTTTGATAATCTCATGACCAAAATCCCTTAACGTGAGTTTTCGTTCCACTGAGCGTCAGACCCCGTA
GAAAAGATCAAAGGATCTTCTTGAGATCCTTTTTTTCTGCGCGTAATCTGCTGCTTGCAAACAAAAAAAC
CACCGCTACCAGCGGTGGTTTGTTTGCCGGATCAAGAGCTACCAACTCTTTTTCCGAAGGTAACTGGCTT
CAGCAGAGCGCAGATACCAAATACTGTTCTTCTAGTGTAGCCGTAGTTAGGCCACCACTTCAAGAACTCT
GTAGCACCGCCTACATACCTCGCTCTGCTAATCCTGTTACCAGTGGCTGCTGCCAGTGGCGATAAGTCGT
GTCTTACCGGGTTGGACTCAAGACGATAGTTACCGGATAAGGCGCAGCGGTCGGGCTGAACGGGGGGTTC
GTGCACACAGCCCAGCTTGGAGCGAACGACCTACACCGAACTGAGATACCTACAGCGTGAGCTATGAGAA
AGCGCCACGCTTCCCGAAGGGAGAAAGGCGGACAGGTATCCGGTAAGCGGCAGGGTCGGAACAGGAGAGC
GCACGAGGGAGCTTCCAGGGGGAAACGCCTGGTATCTTTATAGTCCTGTCGGGTTTCGCCACCTCTGACT
TGAGCGTCGATTTTTGTGATGCTCGTCAGGGGGGCGGAGCCTATGGAAAAACGCCAGCAACGCGGCCTTT
TTACGGTTCCTGGCCTTTTGCTGGCCTTTTGCTCACATGTTCTTTCCTGCGTTATCCCCTGATTCTGTGG
ATAACCGTATTACCGCCTTTGAGTGAGCTGATACCGCTCGCCGCAGCCGAACGACCGAGCGCAGCGAGTC
AGTGAGCGAGGAAGCGGAAGAGCGCCCAATACGCAAACCGCCTCTCCCCGCGCGTTGGCCGATTCATTAA
TGCAGCTGGCACGACAGGTTTCCCGACTGGAAAGCGGGCAGTGAGCGCAACGCAATTAATGTGAGTTAGC
TCACTCATTAGGCACCCCAGGCTTTACACTTTATGCTTCCGGCTCGTATGTTGTGTGGAATTGTGAGCGG
ATAACAATTTCACACAGGAAACAGCTATGACCATGATTACGCCAAGCTCTAGCTAGAGGTCGACGGTATA
CAGACATGATAAGATACATTGATGAGTTTGGACAAACCACAACTAGAATGCAGTGAAAAAAATGCTTTAT
TTGTGAAATTTGTGATGCTATTGCTTTATTTGTAACCATTATAAGCTGCAATAAACAAGTTGGGGTGGGC
GAAGAACTCCAGCATGAGATCCCCGCGCTGGAGGATCATCCAGCCGGCGTCCCGGAAAACGATTCCGAAG
CCCAACCTTTCATAGAAGGCGGCGGTGGAATCGAAATCTCGTGATGGCAGGTTGGGCGTCGCTTGGTCGG
TCATTTCGAACCCCAGAGTCCCGCTCAGAAGAACTCGTCAAGAAGGCGATAGAAGGCGATGCGCTGCGAA
TCGGGAGCGGCGATACCGTAAAGCACGAGGAAGCGGTCAGCCCATTCGCCGCCAAGCTCTTCAGCAATAT
CACGGGTAGCCAACGCTATGTCCTGATAGCGGTCCGCCACACCCAGCCGGCCACAGTCGATGAATCCAGA
AAAGCGGCCATTTTCCACCATGATATTCGGCAAGCAGGCATCGCCATGGGTCACGACGAGATCCTCGCCG
TCGGGCATGCGCGCCTTGAGCCTGGCGAACAGTTCGGCTGGCGCGAGCCCCTGATGCTCTTCGTCCAGAT
CATCCTGATCGACAAGACCGGCTTCCATCCGAGTACGTGCTCGCTCGATGCGATGTTTCGCTTGGTGGTC
GAATGGGCAGGTAGCCGGATCAAGCGTATGCAGCCGCCGCATTGCATCAGCCATGATGGATACTTTCTCG
GCAGGAGCAAGGTGAGATGACAGGAGATCCTGCCCCGGCACTTCGCCCAATAGCAGCCAGTCCCTTCCCG
CTTCAGTGACAACGTCGAGCACAGCTGCGCAAGGAACGCCCGTCGTGGCCAGCCACGATAGCCGCGCTGC
CTCGTCCTGCAGTTCATTCAGGGCACCGGACAGGTCGGTCTTGACAAAAAGAACCGGGCGCCCCTGCGCT
GACAGCCGGAACACGGCGGCATCAGAGCAGCCGATTGTCTGTTGTGCCCAGTCATAGCCGAATAGCCTCT
CCACCCAAGCGGCCGGAGAACCTG
Features (pLannotate 1.2.2; 21 found; start..end, strand, type, name):
     92..421     -  promoter       SV40 promoter: SV40 enhancer and early promoter
    435..863     -  rep_origin     f1 ori (sequence partly withheld): f1 bacteriophage origin of replication; arrow indicates direction of (+) strand synthesis
    884..905     -  promoter       SV40 promoter (fragment): SV40 enhancer and early promoter
    909..1133    -  polyA_signal   bGH poly(A) signal: bovine growth hormone polyadenylation signal
   1159..1177    +  promoter       SP6 promoter: promoter for bacteriophage SP6 RNA polymerase
   1623..2063    -  CDS            GAL4 DNA binding domain: DNA binding domain of the GAL4 transcriptional activator; Saccharomyces cerevisiae GAL4 (truncated)
   2126..2144    -  promoter       T7 promoter: promoter for bacteriophage T7 RNA polymerase
   2160..2193    -  LTR            5' LTR (truncated) (fragment): truncated 5' long terminal repeat (LTR) from HIV-1
   2189..2392    -  promoter       CMV promoter: human cytomegalovirus (CMV) immediate early promoter
   2393..2772    -  enhancer       CMV enhancer: human cytomegalovirus immediate early enhancer
   2927..2979    +  misc_feature   bom (fragment): basis of mobility region from pBR322
   3038..3142    +  promoter       AmpR promoter: bla
   3143..4003    +  CDS            AmpR: β-lactamase; bla; confers resistance to ampicillin, carbenicillin, and related antibiotics
   4174..4762    +  rep_origin     ori: high-copy-number ColE1/pMB1/pBR322/pUC origin of replication
   4945..5037    +  CDS            lacI (fragment): lac repressor; lacI; The lac repressor binds to the lac operator to inhibit transcription in E. coli. This inhibition can be relieved by adding lactose or isopropyl-β-D-thiogalactopyranoside (IPTG).
   5050..5071    +  protein_bind   CAP binding site: CAP binding activates transcription in the presence of cAMP. E. coli catabolite activator protein
   5086..5116    +  promoter       lac promoter: promoter for the E. coli lac operon
   5124..5140    +  protein_bind   lac operator: The lac repressor binds to the lac operator to inhibit transcription in E. coli. This inhibition can be relieved by adding lactose or isopropyl-β-D-thiogalactopyranoside (IPTG). lac repressor encoded by lacI
   5213..5334    -  polyA_signal   SV40 poly(A) signal: SV40 polyadenylation signal
   5329..5487    -  CDS            ble (fragment): BLE_KLEPN - Experimental evidence at protein level: Swiss-Prot protein existence level 1. Binding protein with a strong affinity to the bleomycin family of antibiotics. Binds to CL990; an antimitotic-antibiotic compound. From Klebsiella pneumoniae.
   5511..25      -  CDS            neo (across the origin): KKA2_KLEPN - Also known as kan, nptII. Experimental evidence at protein level: Swiss-Prot protein existence level 1. Resistance to kanamycin, neomycin, paromomycin, ribostamycin, butirosin and gentamicin B. From Klebsiella pneumoniae.
