[The description below was written by a language model from this plasmid's Addgene catalogue record and pLannotate feature annotations shown in this document.]
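Description:
pGAL4-DBD-HOXD4-AroPERFECT_shuffled2 is a 6,277-bp mammalian expression plasmid built on the pGAL4-DBD-MCS backbone for overexpressing a fusion of the yeast GAL4 DNA-binding domain with an engineered human HOXD4 sequence. It is maintained in E. coli through a high-copy ColE1/pUC-type origin and selected with ampicillin via the bla gene. An f1 origin is also present, along with small remnants of lac regulatory sequence and a pBR322 bom fragment that appear to be backbone carry-over.

The expression unit lies on the minus strand. The CMV enhancer and immediate early promoter drive the truncated GAL4 DNA-binding domain, followed by an unannotated stretch of roughly 450 bp and then the bovine growth hormone polyadenylation signal. That unannotated region is where the HOXD4 AroPERFECT shuffled2 insert, introduced by Gibson cloning, would be expected to sit, although the feature table does not label it. The record does not define what the "AroPERFECT" or "shuffled2" design entails, nor which portion of HOXD4 is included. T7 and SP6 promoters flank the cassette. A separate SV40 enhancer/early promoter drives a neomycin phosphotransferase gene, followed by a ble fragment and the SV40 poly(A) signal, which would allow G418 selection in mammalian cells.

GAL4-DBD fusions of this kind are generally used to tether a candidate protein region to UAS-containing reporters to measure its transcriptional activity. This fits the associated study of activity and specificity in human transcription factors, though the stated purpose is simply overexpression of the fusion.
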