Addgene plasmid #215578: pGAL4-DBD-HOXD4-AroPERFECT_shuffled2
Purpose: For overexpression of Gal4-DBD HOXD4 AroPERFECT shuffled 2
Depositing lab: Denes Hnisz. Depositing organization: Max Planck Institute for Molecular Genetics. Publication: An activity-specificity trade-off encoded in human transcription factors. Naderi J, Magalhaes AP, Kibar G, Stik G, Zhang Y, Mackowiak SD, Wieler HM, Rossi F, Buschow R, Christou-Kent M, Alcoverro-Bertran M, Graf T, Vingron M, Hnisz D. Nat Cell Biol. 2024 Aug;26(8):1309-1321. doi: 10.1038/s41556-024-01411-0. Epub 2024 Jul 5. PubMed 38969762.
Backbone
  Vector backbone: pGAL4-DBD-MCS
  Vector type: Mammalian Expression
Growth in bacteria
  Bacterial resistance: Ampicillin, 100 μg/mL
  Growth temperature: 37°C
  Growth strain: DH5alpha
  Copy number: High Copy
Gene/Insert
  Gene/Insert name: HOXD4 AroPERFECT shuffled2
  Species: H. sapiens (human)
  Entrez Gene: HOXD4 (a.k.a. HHO.C13, HOX-5.1, HOX4, HOX4B, Hox-4.2)
  Cloning method: Gibson Cloning
Terms and licenses: Academic/Nonprofit Terms; Industry Terms: Not Available to Industry
How to cite: pGAL4-DBD-HOXD4-AroPERFECT_shuffled2 was a gift from Denes Hnisz (Addgene plasmid # 215578 ; http://n2t.net/addgene:215578 ; RRID:Addgene_215578)
